>Addgene plasmid #53352 | ITGA6-bio-His | depositor full sequence | sequence record 83075 | ITGA6-bio-His sequence 9797 bps
GTCGACCTCCATCACGGCCTATAAGAGTGAGGGGGAGTCAGCGGAGTTCTCCTTCCCACTCAACCTTGGA
GAGGAAAGCCTGCAGGGAGAGTTGAGATGGAAGGCAGAGAAGGCTCCTTCTTCCCAGTCCTGGATCACCT
TCTCCCTAAAGAACCAAAAGGTGTCTGTGCAGAAGTCTACTAGCAACCCCAAGTTCCAGCTGTCCGAAAC
GCTCCCACTCACCCTTCAGATACCCCAGGTCTCCCTTCAGTTTGCTGGTTCTGGCAACCTGACCCTGACT
CTGGACAGAGGGATACTGTATCAGGAAGTGAACCTGGTGGTGATGAAAGTGACTCAGCCCGACAGCAACA
CTTTGACCTGTGAGGTGATGGGACCCACCTCACCCAAGATGAGACTGATCTTGAAGCAGGAGAATCAGGA
GGCCAGGGTCTCCAGGCAGGAGAAAGTGATTCAAGTGCAGGCCCCTGAAGCAGGGGTGTGGCAATGTCTA
CTGAGTGAAGGTGAAGAGGTCAAGATGGACTCCAAGATCCAGGTTTTATCCAAAGGGTTGAATTCCGGCA
GCCTGCACCACATCCTGGACGCCCAGAAGATGCTGTGGAACCACAGGGACAGGAACCTGCCTCCTCTGGC
CCCTCTGGGCCCCCACCACCATCACCACCATTGAGTCTAGACACGTGATTAATTAAGGATCCCCCGACCT
CGACCTCTGGCTAATAAAGGAAATTTATTTTCATTGCAATAGTGTGTTGGAATTTTTTGTGTCTCTCACT
CGGAAGGACATATGGGAGGGCAAATCATTTGGTCGAGATCCCTCGGAGATCTCTAGCTAGAGGATCGATC
CCCGCCCCGGACGAACTAAACCTGACTACGACATCTCTGCCCCTTCTTCGCGGGGCAGTGCATGTAATCC
CTTCAGTTGGTTGGTACAACTTGCCAACTGGGCCCTGTTCCACATGTGACACGGGGGGGGACCAAACACA
AAGGGGTTCTCTGACTGTAGTTGACATCCTTATAAATGGATGTGCACATTTGCCAACACTGAGTGGCTTT
CATCCTGGAGCAGACTTTGCAGTCTGTGGACTGCAACACAACATTGCCTTTATGTGTAACTCTTGGCTGA
AGCTCTTACACCAATGCTGGGGGACATGTACCTCCCAGGGGCCCAGGAAGACTACGGGAGGCTACACCAA
CGTCAATCAGAGGGGCCTGTGTAGCTACCGATAAGCGGACCCTCAAGAGGGCATTAGCAATAGTGTTTAT
AAGGCCCCCTTGTTAACCCTAAACGGGTAGCATATGCTTCCCGGGTAGTAGTATATACTATCCAGACTAA
CCCTAATTCAATAGCATATGTTACCCAACGGGAAGCATATGCTATCGAATTAGGGTTAGTAAAAGGGTCC
TAAGGAACAGCGATATCTCCCACCCCATGAGCTGTCACGGTTTTATTTACATGGGGTCAGGATTCCACGA
GGGTAGTGAACCATTTTAGTCACAAGGGCAGTGGCTGAAGATCAAGGAGCGGGCAGTGAACTCTCCTGAA
TCTTCGCCTGCTTCTTCATTCTCCTTCGTTTAGCTAATAGAATAACTGCTGAGTTGTGAACAGTAAGGTG
TATGTGAGGTGCTCGAAAACAAGGTTTCAGGTGACGCCCCCAGAATAAAATTTGGACGGGGGGTTCAGTG
GTGGCATTGTGCTATGACACCAATATAACCCTCACAAACCCCTTGGGCAATAAATACTAGTGTAGGAATG
AAACATTCTGAATATCTTTAACAATAGAAATCCATGGGGTGGGGACAAGCCGTAAAGACTGGATGTCCAT
CTCACACGAATTTATGGCTATGGGCAACACATAATCCTAGTGCAATATGATACTGGGGTTATTAAGATGT
GTCCCAGGCAGGGACCAAGACAGGTGAACCATGTTGTTACACTCTATTTGTAACAAGGGGAAAGAGAGTG
GACGCCGACAGCAGCGGACTCCACTGGTTGTCTCTAACACCCCCGAAAATTAAACGGGGCTCCACGCCAA
TGGGGCCCATAAACAAAGACAAGTGGCCACTCTTTTTTTTGAAATTGTGGAGTGGGGGCACGCGTCAGCC
CCCACACGCCGCCCTGCGGTTTTGGACTGTAAAATAAGGGTGTAATAACTTGGCTGATTGTAACCCCGCT
AACCACTGCGGTCAAACCACTTGCCCACAAAACCACTAATGGCACCCCGGGGAATACCTGCATAAGTAGG
TGGGCGGGCCAAGATAGGGGCGCGATTGCTGCGATCTGGAGGACAAATTACACACACTTGCGCCTGAGCG
CCAAGCACAGGGTTGTTGGTCCTCATATTCACGAGGTCGCTGAGAGCACGGTGGGCTAATGTTGCCATGG
GTAGCATATACTACCCAAATATCTGGATAGCATATGCTATCCTAATCTATATCTGGGTAGCATAGGCTAT
CCTAATCTATATCTGGGTAGCATATGCTATCCTAATCTATATCTGGGTAGTATATGCTATCCTAATTTAT
ATCTGGGTAGCATAGGCTATCCTAATCTATATCTGGGTAGCATATGCTATCCTAATCTATATCTGGGTAG
TATATGCTATCCTAATCTGTATCCGGGTAGCATATGCTATCCTAATAGAGATTAGGGTAGTATATGCTAT
CCTAATTTATATCTGGGTAGCATATACTACCCAAATATCTGGATAGCATATGCTATCCTAATCTATATCT
GGGTAGCATATGCTATCCTAATCTATATCTGGGTAGCATAGGCTATCCTAATCTATATCTGGGTAGCATA
TGCTATCCTAATCTATATCTGGGTAGTATATGCTATCCTAATTTATATCTGGGTAGCATAGGCTATCCTA
ATCTATATCTGGGTAGCATATGCTATCCTAATCTATATCTGGGTAGTATATGCTATCCTAATCTGTATCC
GGGTAGCATATGCTATCCTCATGATAAGCTGTCAAACATGAGAATTTTCTTGAAGACGAAAGGGCCTCGT
GATACGCCTATTTTTATAGGTTAATGTCATGATAATAATGGTTTCTTAGACGTCAGGTGGCACTTTTCGG
GGAAATGTGCGCGGAACCCCTATTTGTTTATTTTTCTAAATACATTCAAATATGTATCCGCTCATGAGAC
AATAACCCTGATAAATGCTTCAATAATATTGAAAAAGGAAGAGTATGAGTATTCAACATTTCCGTGTCGC
CCTTATTCCCTTTTTTGCGGCATTTTGCCTTCCTGTTTTTGCTCACCCAGAAACGCTGGTGAAAGTAAAA
GATGCTGAAGATCAGTTGGGTGCACGAGTGGGTTACATCGAACTGGATCTCAACAGCGGTAAGATCCTTG
AGAGTTTTCGCCCCGAAGAACGTTTTCCAATGATGAGCACTTTTAAAGTTCTGCTATGTGGCGCGGTATT
ATCCCGTGTTGACGCCGGGCAAGAGCAACTCGGTCGCCGCATACACTATTCTCAGAATGACTTGGTTGAG
TACTCACCAGTCACAGAAAAGCATCTTACGGATGGCATGACAGTAAGAGAATTATGCAGTGCTGCCATAA
CCATGAGTGATAACACTGCGGCCAACTTACTTCTGACAACGATCGGAGGACCGAAGGAGCTAACCGCTTT
TTTGCACAACATGGGGGATCATGTAACTCGCCTTGATCGTTGGGAACCGGAGCTGAATGAAGCCATACCA
AACGACGAGCGTGACACCACGATGCCTGCAGCAATGGCAACAACGTTGCGCAAACTATTAACTGGCGAAC
TACTTACTCTAGCTTCCCGGCAACAATTAATAGACTGGATGGAGGCGGATAAAGTTGCAGGACCACTTCT
GCGCTCGGCCCTTCCGGCTGGCTGGTTTATTGCTGATAAATCTGGAGCCGGTGAGCGTGGGTCTCGCGGT
ATCATTGCAGCACTGGGGCCAGATGGTAAGCCCTCCCGTATCGTAGTTATCTACACGACGGGGAGTCAGG
CAACTATGGATGAACGAAATAGACAGATCGCTGAGATAGGTGCCTCACTGATTAAGCATTGGTAACTGTC
AGACCAAGTTTACTCATATATACTTTAGATTGATTTAAAACTTCATTTTTAATTTAAAAGGATCTAGGTG
AAGATCCTTTTTGATAATCTCATGACCAAAATCCCTTAACGTGAGTTTTCGTTCCACTGAGCGTCAGACC
CCGTAGAAAAGATCAAAGGATCTTCTTGAGATCCTTTTTTTCTGCGCGTAATCTGCTGCTTGCAAACAAA
AAAACCACCGCTACCAGCGGTGGTTTGTTTGCCGGATCAAGAGCTACCAACTCTTTTTCCGAAGGTAACT
GGCTTCAGCAGAGCGCAGATACCAAATACTGTTCTTCTAGTGTAGCCGTAGTTAGGCCACCACTTCAAGA
ACTCTGTAGCACCGCCTACATACCTCGCTCTGCTAATCCTGTTACCAGTGGCTGCTGCCAGTGGCGATAA
GTCGTGTCTTACCGGGTTGGACTCAAGACGATAGTTACCGGATAAGGCGCAGCGGTCGGGCTGAACGGGG
GGTTCGTGCACACAGCCCAGCTTGGAGCGAACGACCTACACCGAACTGAGATACCTACAGCGTGAGCTAT
GAGAAAGCGCCACGCTTCCCGAAGGGAGAAAGGCGGACAGGTATCCGGTAAGCGGCAGGGTCGGAACAGG
AGAGCGCACGAGGGAGCTTCCAGGGGGAAACGCCTGGTATCTTTATAGTCCTGTCGGGTTTCGCCACCTC
TGACTTGAGCGTCGATTTTTGTGATGCTCGTCAGGGGGGCGGAGCCTATGGAAAAACGCCAGCAACGCGG
CCTTTTTACGGTTCCTGGCCTTTTGCTGGCCTTTTGCTCACATGTTCTTTCCTGCGTTATCCCCTGATTC
TGTGGATAACCGTATTACCGCCTTTGAGTGAGCTGATACCGCTCGCCGCAGCCGAACGACCGAGCGCAGC
GAGTCAGTGAGCGAGGAAGCGGAAGAGCGCCCAATACGCAAACCGCCTCTCCCCGCGCGTTGGCCGATTC
ATTAATGCAGCTGGCACGACAGGTTTCCCGACTGGAAAGCGGGCAGTGAGCGCAACGCAATTAATGTGAG
TTAGCTCACTCATTAGGCACCCCAGGCTTTACACTTTATGCTTCCGGCTCGTATGTTGTGTGGAATTGTG
AGCGGATAACAATTTCACACAGGAAACAGCTATGACCATGATTACGCCAAGCTCTAGCTAGAGGTCGACC
AATTCTCATGTTTGACAGCTTATCATCGCAGATCCGGGCAACGTTGTTGCCATTGCTGCAGGCGCAGAAC
TGGTAGGTATGGAAGATCTATACATTGAATCAATATTGGCAATTAGCCATATTAGTCATTGGTTATATAG
CATAAATCAATATTGGCTATTGGCCATTGCATACGTTGTATCTATATCATAATATGTACATTTATATTGG
CTCATGTCCAATATGACCGCCATGTTGACATTGATTATTGACTAGTTATTAATAGTAATCAATTACGGGG
TCATTAGTTCATAGCCCATATATGGAGTTCCGCGTTACATAACTTACGGTAAATGGCCCGCCTGGCTGAC
CGCCCAACGACCCCCGCCCATTGACGTCAATAATGACGTATGTTCCCATAGTAACGCCAATAGGGACTTT
CCATTGACGTCAATGGGTGGAGTATTTACGGTAAACTGCCCACTTGGCAGTACATCAAGTGTATCATATG
CCAAGTCCGCCCCCTATTGACGTCAATGACGGTAAATGGCCCGCCTGGCATTATGCCCAGTACATGACCT
TACGGGACTTTCCTACTTGGCAGTACATCTACGTATTAGTCATCGCTATTACCATGGTGATGCGGTTTTG
GCAGTACACCAATGGGCGTGGATAGCGGTTTGACTCACGGGGATTTCCAAGTCTCCACCCCATTGACGTC
AATGGGAGTTTGTTTTGGCACCAAAATCAACGGGACTTTCCAAAATGTCGTAATAACCCCGCCCCGTTGA
CGCAAATGGGCGGTAGGCGTGTACGGTGGGAGGTCTATATAAGCAGAGCTCGTTTAGTGAACCGTCAGAT
CCTCACTCTCTTCCGCATCGCTGTCTGCGAGGGCCAGCTGTTGGGCTCGCGGTTGAGGACAAACTCTTCG
CGGTCTTTCCAGTACTCTTGGATCGGAAACCCGTCGGCCTCCGAACGGTACTCCGCCACCGAGGGACCTG
AGCGAGTCCGCATCGACCGGATCGGAAAACCTCTCGAGAAAGGCGTCTAACCAGTCACAGTCGCAAGGTA
GGCTGAGCACCGTGGCGGGCGGCAGCGGGTGGCGGTCGGGGTTGTTTCTGGCGGAGGTGCTGCTGATGAT
GTAATTAAAGTAGGCGGTCTTGAGACGGCGGATGGTCGAGGTGAGGTGTGGCAGGCTTGAGATCCAGCTG
TTGGGGTGAGTACTCCCTCTCAAAAGCGGGCATTACTTCTGCGCTAAGATTGTCAGTTTCCAAAAACGAG
GAGGATTTGATATTCACCTGGCCCGATCTGGCCATACACTTGAGTGACAATGACATCCACTTTGCCTTTC
TCTCCACAGGTGTCCACTCCCAGGTCCAAGTTTAAACTGCGGCCGCCACCATGGCTGCTGCCGGCCAGCT
GTGCCTGCTGTACCTGAGCGCCGGACTGCTGTCTAGACTGGGAGCCGCCTTCAACCTGGACACCCGGGAG
GACAACGTGATCCGGAAGTACGGCGACCCTGGCAGCCTGTTCGGCTTCAGCCTGGCCATGCACTGGCAGC
TGCAGCCCGAGGACAAGCGCCTCCTCCTCGTGGGAGCCCCTAGAGGCGAAGCCCTGCCCCTGCAGAGAGC
CAACCGGACAGGCGGCCTGTACAGCTGCGACATCACAGCAAGAGGCCCCTGCACCCGGATCGAGTTCGAC
AACGACGCCGACCCCACCTCCGAGAGCAAAGAGGACCAGTGGATGGGCGTGACAGTGCAGTCTCAGGGCC
CAGGCGGCAAGGTGGTCACCTGTGCCCACAGATACGAGAAGCGGCAGCACGTGAACACCAAGCAGGAAAG
CCGGGACATCTTCGGCCGGTGCTACGTGCTGTCCCAGAACCTGAGAATCGAGGACGACATGGACGGCGGC
GACTGGTCCTTCTGCGACGGCAGACTGCGGGGCCACGAGAAGTTCGGCAGCTGTCAGCAGGGCGTGGCCG
CCACCTTCACCAAGGACTTCCACTACATCGTGTTTGGCGCTCCAGGCACCTACAACTGGAAGGGCATCGT
GCGGGTGGAGCAGAAGAACAACACCTTCTTCGACATGAACATCTTCGAGGACGGCCCCTACGAAGTGGGC
GGCGAGACAGAGCACGACGAGAGCCTGGTGCCCGTGCCCGCCAATAGCTACCTGGGCCTGCTGTTTCTGA
CCAGCGTGTCCTACACCGACCCCGACCAGTTCGTGTACAAGACCAGACCCCCCAGAGAGCAGCCCGACAC
CTTCCCCGACGTGATGATGAACTCCTACCTGGGCTTTAGCCTGGACAGCGGCAAGGGCATTGTGTCCAAG
GACGAGATCACCTTCGTGAGCGGAGCCCCCAGAGCCAATCACAGCGGAGCCGTGGTGCTGCTGAAGCGGG
ACATGAAGTCCGCCCATCTGCTGCCCGAGCACATCTTCGATGGCGAGGGCCTGGCCAGCAGCTTTGGCTA
CGACGTGGCCGTGGTGGACCTGAACAAGGACGGCTGGCAGGACATCGTGATCGGCGCTCCCCAGTACTTC
GACCGGGATGGCGAAGTGGGGGGAGCCGTGTACGTGTACATGAACCAGCAGGGCCGGTGGAACAACGTGA
AGCCCATCCGGCTGAACGGCACCAAGGACAGCATGTTCGGCATTGCCGTGAAGAACATCGGCGACATCAA
CCAGGACGGCTACCCCGATATTGCTGTGGGCGCTCCTTACGACGACCTGGGCAAGGTGTTCATCTACCAC
GGCAGCGCCAACGGCATCAACACCAAGCCCACCCAGGTGCTGAAGGGCATCAGCCCCTACTTCGGCTACA
GCATTGCCGGCAACATGGACCTCGATCGGAACAGCTACCCTGACGTGGCTGTGGGCAGCCTGAGCGACAG
CGTGACCATCTTCCGGTCCAGACCCGTGATCAACATCCAGAAAACCATCACCGTGACCCCCAACCGGATC
GACCTGAGACAGAAAACCGCCTGTGGCGCCCCTAGCGGCATCTGTCTCCAGGTCAAGAGCTGCTTCGAGT
ACACCGCCAACCCTGCCGGCTACAACCCCAGCATCAGCATCGTGGGCACCCTGGAAGCCGAGAAAGAGCG
GCGGAAGTCCGGCCTGAGCAGCCGGGTGCAGTTCAGAAACCAGGGCAGCGAGCCCAAGTACACCCAGGAA
CTGACCCTGAAGCGGCAGAAACAGAAAGTGTGCATGGAAGAGACACTGTGGCTGCAGGACAACATCCGGG
ACAAGCTGCGGCCTATCCCCATCACCGCCTCCGTGGAGATCCAGGAACCCAGCAGCCGGCGGAGAGTGAA
CAGCCTGCCCGAGGTGCTGCCCATCCTGAACAGCGACGAGCCCAAGACCGCCCACATCGACGTGCACTTT
CTGAAAGAGGGCTGCGGCGACGACAACGTGTGCAACAGCAACCTGAAGCTGGAATACAAGTTCTGCACCA
GAGAGGGCAACCAGGACAAGTTCAGCTATCTGCCCATCCAGAAAGGCGTCCCTGAACTGGTCCTGAAAGA
CCAGAAGGATATCGCCCTGGAAATCACAGTGACCAACAGCCCCAGCAACCCCAGAAACCCCACCAAGGAC
GGCGACGATGCCCACGAGGCCAAGCTGATCGCCACCTTCCCTGACACCCTGACCTACAGCGCCTACCGGG
AGCTGAGAGCCTTCCCCGAGAAGCAGCTGTCCTGCGTGGCCAACCAGAACGGCAGCCAGGCCGACTGCGA
GCTGGGCAACCCCTTCAAGCGGAACAGCAACGTGACCTTCTACCTGGTGCTGTCCACCACCGAAGTGACC
TTCGACACCCCCGACCTGGACATCAATCTGAAACTGGAAACCACCTCCAACCAGGATAACCTGGCCCCCA
TCACAGCCAAGGCCAAGGTCGTGATCGAGCTGCTGCTGTCCGTGTCTGGCGTGGCCAAGCCTAGCCAGGT
GTACTTCGGCGGCACAGTCGTGGGCGAGCAGGCCATGAAGTCTGAGGATGAAGTGGGCTCCCTGATCGAG
TACGAGTTCAGAGTGATCAATCTGGGCAAGCCTCTGACCAACCTGGGCACCGCCACCCTGAACATCCAGT
GGCCCAAAGAGATCAGCAACGGCAAGTGGCTGCTGTATCTGGTCAAGGTGGAGAGCAAGGGCCTGGAAAA
AGTGACATGCGAGCCCCAGAAAGAGATCAACAGCCTGAACCTGACCGAGAGCCACAACAGCCGGAAGAAG
CGGGAGATCACAGAGAAGCAGATCGACGACAACCGGAAGTTCTCCCTGTTCGCCGAGCGGAAGTACCAGA
CCCTGAACTGCAGCGTGAACGTGAACTGCGTGAACATCCGGTGCCCCCTGAGAGGCCTGGATAGCAAGGC
CTCTCTCATCCTGCGGTCTCGGCTGTGGAACAGCACCTTCCTGGAAGAGTACAGCAAGCTGAACTACCTG
GATATCCTGATGCGGGCCTTCATCGATGTGACCGCCGCTGCCGAGAACATCAGACTGCCCAACGCCGGAA
CCCAGGTCAGGGTGACCGTGTTTCCTAGCAAGACCGTGGCCCAGTATAGCGGCGTCCCCGGCGCGCC
Features (pLannotate 1.2.2; 19 found; start..end, strand, type, name):
    713..768     +  polyA_signal   β-globin poly(A) signal: rabbit β-globin polyadenylation signal (Gil and Proudfoot, 1987)
   1282..2963    -  rep_origin     oriP (fragment): Epstein-Barr virus oriP replication origin (Yates et al., 2000)
   3090..3194    +  promoter       AmpR promoter: bla
   3195..4055    +  CDS            AmpR: β-lactamase; bla; confers resistance to ampicillin, carbenicillin, and related antibiotics
   4226..4814    +  rep_origin     ori: high-copy-number ColE1/pMB1/pBR322/pUC origin of replication
   4997..5089    +  CDS            lacI (fragment): lac repressor; lacI; The lac repressor binds to the lac operator to inhibit transcription in E. coli. This inhibition can be relieved by adding lactose or isopropyl-β-D-thiogalactopyranoside (IPTG).
   5102..5123    +  protein_bind   CAP binding site: CAP binding activates transcription in the presence of cAMP. E. coli catabolite activator protein
   5138..5168    +  promoter       lac promoter: promoter for the E. coli lac operon
   5176..5192    +  protein_bind   lac operator: The lac repressor binds to the lac operator to inhibit transcription in E. coli. This inhibition can be relieved by adding lactose or isopropyl-β-D-thiogalactopyranoside (IPTG). lac repressor encoded by lacI
   5262..5278    +  promoter       tet promoter (fragment): E. coli promoter for tetracycline efflux protein gene
   5288..5313    -  CDS            bla(M) (fragment): β-lactamase lacking the signal sequence; bla(M); allows cytosolic expression of β-lactamase
   5487..5866    +  enhancer       CMV enhancer: human cytomegalovirus immediate early enhancer
   5868..6067    +  promoter       CMV promoter: human cytomegalovirus (CMV) immediate early promoter
   6135..6173    +  misc_feature   Ad SA (fragment): adenovirus major late transcript splice acceptor (Friedrich and Soriano, 1991)
   6206..6415    -  CDS            PTP (fragment): TERM_ADE02 - Experimental evidence at protein level: Swiss-Prot protein existence level 1. Protein covalently bound to the viral DNA that acts as a primer for viral genomic replication by DNA strand displacement. Assembles on the viral origin of replication in an initiation complex with viral polymerase, DBP, host NFIA and host POU2F1/OCT1. During initiation, the polymerase covalently couples the first dCTP with Ser- 580 of pTP. The terminal protein stimulates the template activity over 20 fold compared to protein-free templates. Neo-synthesized viral genomes are linked to two preterminal prot
   6446..6535    +  intron         chimeric intron (fragment): chimera between introns from adenovirus and immunoglobulin heavy chain genes
   6554..6600    +  CDS            IgH signal sequence (fragment): signal sequence from the mouse immunoglobulin heavy chain variable region
   6631..9789    +  CDS            ITGA6 (fragment): ITA6_HUMAN - Experimental evidence at protein level: Swiss-Prot protein existence level 1. Integrin alpha-6/beta-1 (ITGA6:ITGB1) is a receptor for laminin on platelets (By similarity). Integrin alpha-6/beta-1 (ITGA6:ITGB1) is present in oocytes and is involved in sperm-egg fusion (By similarity). Integrin alpha-6/beta-4 (ITGA6:ITGB4) is a receptor for laminin in epithelial cells and it plays a critical structural role in the hemidesmosome (By similarity). ITGA6:ITGB4 binds to NRG1 (via EGF domain) and this binding is essential for NRG1-ERBB signaling (PubMed:20682778). ITGA6:ITGB4 binds to IGF
   9784..553     +  CDS            Cd4 (fragment) (across the origin): CD4_RAT - Experimental evidence at protein level: Swiss-Prot protein existence level 1. Integral membrane glycoprotein that plays an essential role in the immune response and serves multiple functions in responses against both external and internal offenses. In T-cells, functions primarily as a coreceptor for MHC class II molecule:peptide complex. The antigens presented by class II peptides are derived from extracellular proteins while class I peptides are derived from cytosolic proteins. Interacts simultaneously with the T-cell receptor (TCR) and the MHC class II presented by antigen presenti
