[The description below was written by a language model from this plasmid's Addgene catalogue record and pLannotate feature annotations shown in this document.]
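Description:
ITGA6-bio-His is a mammalian expression plasmid built on a modified pTT3 backbone, designed to produce the entire extracellular region of human integrin alpha-6 (CD49f) as a soluble, secreted recombinant protein. It is propagated in E. coli through a high-copy ColE1/pUC-type origin with ampicillin selection (AmpR under its own bla promoter). The backbone also carries a fragment of the Epstein-Barr virus oriP, which allows episomal maintenance and enhanced transient expression in cell lines that supply EBNA1. Remnants of lac regulatory sequences and other short bacterial fragments in the feature table appear to be backbone carry-over rather than functional parts of the payload.

The expression cassette is driven by the CMV immediate-early enhancer and promoter, followed by adenovirus-derived leader and splice elements and a chimeric intron fragment that promote efficient processing of the transcript. It ends with a rabbit β-globin polyadenylation signal. The chemically synthesised ITGA6 ectodomain insert of about 3.2 kb sits between retained NotI and AscI sites and reads in frame into backbone-encoded C-terminal modules: rat CD4 domains 3 and 4, a peptide substrate for enzymatic biotinylation, a linker and a His tag. The annotated table detects the CD4 portion spanning the sequence origin, but does not separately call the biotinylation or His sequences. The CD4 tag offers a common antibody epitope, the biotin acceptor permits oriented capture on streptavidin, and the His tag allows metal-affinity purification. According to the depositor, the plasmid should be co-transfected with a matching ITGB1 ectodomain construct to form the ITGA6/ITGB1 heterodimer. The associated work used such proteins in a human platelet receptor protein microarray to screen for extracellular receptor-ligand interactions.
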