Addgene plasmid #53352: ITGA6-bio-His
Purpose: Expresses full-length Integrin alpha-6 precursor ectodomain in mammalian cells. C-terminal rat Cd4d3+4 tag, biotinylation sequence and His tag.
Depositing lab: Gavin Wright. Depositing organization: Wellcome Sanger Institute. Publication: A human platelet receptor protein microarray identifies FcepsilonR1alpha as an activating PEAR1 ligand. Sun Y, Vandenbriele C, Kauskot A, Verhamme P, Hoylaerts MF, Wright GJ. Mol Cell Proteomics. 2015 Feb 23. pii: mcp.M114.046946. 10.1074/mcp.M114.046946 PubMed 25713122.
Backbone
  Vector backbone: pTT3
  Backbone manufacturer: Yves Durocher, NRC
  Backbone size w/o insert (bp): 6618
  Total vector size (bp): 9797
  Modifications to backbone: Rat CD4 d3+4, enzymatic biotinylation sequence, linker and His tag (CD4d3+4-BioLHis).
  Vector type: Mammalian Expression
Growth in bacteria
  Bacterial resistance: Ampicillin, 100 μg/mL
  Growth temperature: 37°C
  Growth strain: Top10
  Copy number: High Copy
Gene/Insert
  Gene/Insert name: ITGA6 (alt name: Integrin alpha-6 precursor)
  Species: H. sapiens (human)
  Insert size (bp): 3179
  Entrez Gene: ITGA6 (a.k.a. CD49f, ITGA6A, ITGA6B, JEB6, VLA-6)
  Promoter: CMV
  Tag / fusion protein: rat CD4 d3+4 (C terminal on backbone); enzymatic biotinylation sequence (C terminal on backbone); His tag (C terminal on backbone)
  Cloning method: Restriction Enzyme; 5′ cloning site NotI (not destroyed); 3′ cloning site AscI (not destroyed)
  Sequencing primers: 5′ CMV-fwd
Resource information
  A portion of this plasmid was derived from a plasmid made by: Insert was chemically synthesised.
Terms and licenses: Academic/Nonprofit Terms; Industry Terms: Not Available to Industry
Depositor comments: Article ref 80 Co-transfect with ITGB1 (Addgene 51920) to create the ITGA6/ITGB1 dimer
How to cite: ITGA6-bio-His was a gift from Gavin Wright (Addgene plasmid # 53352 ; http://n2t.net/addgene:53352 ; RRID:Addgene_53352)
