>Addgene plasmid #53352 | ITGA6-bio-His | addgene partial sequence | sequence record 94624 | pMT2-F 5'-TTGCCTTTCTCTCCACAGGT-3'
ACTGCGGCCGCCACCATGGCTGCTGCCGGCCAGCTGTGCCTGCTGTACCTGAGCGCCGGACTGCTGTCTA
GACTGGGAGCCGCCTTCAACCTGGACACCCGGGAGGACAACGTGATCCGGAAGTACGGCGACCCTGGCAG
CCTGTTCGGCTTCAGCCTGGCCATGCACTGGCAGCTGCAGCCCGAGGACAAGCGCCTCCTCCTCGTGGGA
GCCCCTAGAGGCGAAGCCCTGCCCCTGCAGAGAGCCAACCGGACAGGCGGCCTGTACAGCTGCGACATCA
CAGCAAGAGGCCCCTGCACCCGGATCGAGTTCGACAACGACGCCGACCCCACCTCCGAGAGCAAAGAGGA
CCAGTGGATGGGCGTGACAGTGCAGTCTCAGGGCCCAGGCGGCAAGGTGGTCACCTGTGCCCACAGATAC
GAGAAGCGGCAGCACGTGAACACCAAGCAGGAAAGCCGGGACATCTTCGGCCGGTGCTACGTGCTGTCCC
AGAACCTGAGAATCGAGGACGACATGGACGGCGGCGACTGGTCCTTCTGCGACGGCAGACTGCGGGGCCA
CGAGAAGTTCGGCAGCTGTCAGCAGGGCGTGGCCGCCACCTTCACCAAGGACTTCCACTACATCGTGTTT
GGCGCTCCAGGCACCTACAACTGGAAGGGCATCGTGCGGGTGGAGCAGAAGAACAACACCTTCTTCGACA
TGAACATCTTCGAGGACGGCCCCTACGAAGTGGGCGGCGAGACAGAGCACGACGAGAGCCTGGTGCCCGT
GCCCGCCAATAGCTACCTGGGCCTGCTGTTTCTGACCAGCGTGTCC
