>Addgene plasmid #53352 | ITGA6-bio-His | addgene partial sequence | sequence record 94833 | rb_glob_PA_term-R 5'-CCCATATGTCCTTCCGAGTG-3'
AATAAATTTCCTTTATTAGCCAGAGGTCGAGGTCGGGGGATCCTTAATTAATCACGTGTCTAGACTCAAT
GGTGGTGATGGTGGTGGGGGCCCAGAGGGGCCAGAGGAGGCAGGTTCCTGTCCCTGTGGTTCCACAGCAT
CTTCTGGGCGTCCAGGATGTGGTGCAGGCTGCCGGAATTCAACCCTTTGGATAAAACCTGGATCTTGGAG
TCCATCTTGACCTCTTCACCTTCACTCAGTAGACATTGCCACACCCCTGCTTCAGGGGCCTGCACTTGAA
TCACTTTCTCCTGCCTGGAGACCCTGGCCTCCTGATTCTCCTGCTTCAAGATCAGTCTCATCTTGGGTGA
GGTGGGTCCCATCACCTCACAGGTCAAAGTGTTGCTGTCGGGCTGAGTCACTTTCATCACCACCAGGTTC
ACTTCCTGATACAGTATCCCTCTGTCCAGAGTCAGGGTCAGGTTGCCAGAACCAGCAAACTGAAGGGAGA
CCTGGGGTATCTGAAGGGTGAGTGGGAGCGTTTCGGACAGCTGGAACTTGGGGTTGCTAGTAGACTTCTG
CACAGACACCTTTTGGTTCTTTAGGGAGAAGGTGATCCAGGACTGGGAAGAAGGAGCCTTCTCTGCCTTC
CATCTCAACTCTCCCTGCAGGCTTTCCTCTCCAAGGTTGAGTGGGAAGGAGAACTCCGCTGACTCCCCCT
CACTCTTATAGGCCGTGATGGAGGTCGACGGCGCGCCGGGGACGCCGCTATACTGGGCCACGGTCTTGCT
AGGAAACACGGTCACCCTGACCTGGGTTCCGGCGTTGG
